>Addgene plasmid #211733 | pcDNA3.1 VDAC1-TC | addgene full sequence | sequence record 417721 | Addgene NGS Result
AAAGTGCCACCTGACGTCGACGGATCGGGAGATCTCCCGATCCCCTATGGTGCACTCTCAGTACAATCTG
CTCTGATGCCGCATAGTTAAGCCAGTATCTGCTCCCTGCTTGTGTGTTGGAGGTCGCTGAGTAGTGCGCG
AGCAAAATTTAAGCTACAACAAGGCAAGGCTTGACCGACAATTGCATGAAGAATCTGCTTAGGGTTAGGC
GTTTTGCGCTGCTTCGCGATGTACGGGCCAGATATACGCGTTGACATTGATTATTGACTAGTTATTAATA
GTAATCAATTACGGGGTCATTAGTTCATAGCCCATATATGGAGTTCCGCGTTACATAACTTACGGTAAAT
GGCCCGCCTGGCTGACCGCCCAACGACCCCCGCCCATTGACGTCAATAATGACGTATGTTCCCATAGTAA
CGCCAATAGGGACTTTCCATTGACGTCAATGGGTGGAGTATTTACGGTAAACTGCCCACTTGGCAGTACA
TCAAGTGTATCATATGCCAAGTACGCCCCCTATTGACGTCAATGACGGTAAATGGCCCGCCTGGCATTAT
GCCCAGTACATGACCTTATGGGACTTTCCTACTTGGCAGTACATCTACGTATTAGTCATCGCTATTACCA
TGGTGATGCGGTTTTGGCAGTACATCAATGGGCGTGGATAGCGGTTTGACTCACGGGGATTTCCAAGTCT
CCACCCCATTGACGTCAATGGGAGTTTGTTTTGGCACCAAAATCAACGGGACTTTCCAAAATGTCGTAAC
AACTCCGCCCCATTGACGCAAATGGGCGGTAGGCGTGTACGGTGGGAGGTCTATATAAGCAGAGCTCTCT
GGCTAACTAGAGAACCCACTGCTTACTGGCTTATCGAAATTAATACGACTCACTATAGGGAGACCCAAGC
TGGCTAGCATGGCTGTGCCACCCACGTATGCCGATCTTGGCAAATCTGCCAGGGATGTCTTCACCAAGGG
CTATGGATTTGGCTTAATAAAGCTTGATTTGAAAACAAAATCTGAGAATGGATTGGAATTTACAAGCTCA
GGCTCAGCCAACACTGAGACCACCAAAGTGACGGGCAGTCTGGAAACCAAGTACAGATGGACTGAGTACG
GCCTGACGTTTACAGAGAAATGGAATACCGACAATACACTAGGCACCGAGATTACTGTGGAAGATCAGCT
TGCACGTGGACTGAAGCTGACCTTCGATTCATCCTTCTCACCTAACACTGGGAAAAAAAATGCTAAAATC
AAGACAGGGTACAAGCGGGAGCACATTAACCTGGGCTGCGACATGGATTTCGACATTGCTGGGCCTTCCA
TCCGGGGTGCTCTGGTGCTAGGTTACGAGGGCTGGCTGGCCGGCTACCAGATGAATTTTGAGACTGCAAA
ATCCCGAGTGACCCAGAGCAACTTTGCAGTTGGCTACAAGACTGATGAATTCCAGCTTCACACTAATGTG
AATGACGGGACAGAGTTTGGCGGCTCCATTTACCAGAAAGTGAACAAGAAGTTGGAGACCGCTGTCAATC
TTGCCTGGACAGCAGGAAACAGTAACACGCGCTTCGGAATAGCAGCCAAGTATCAGATTGACCCTGACGC
CTGCTTCTCGGCTAAAGTGAACAACTCCAGCCTGATAGGTTTAGGATACACTCAGACTCTAAAGCCAGGT
ATTAAACTGACACTGTCAGCTCTTCTGGATGGCAAGAACGTCAATGCTGGTGGCCACAAGCTTGGTCTAG
GACTGGAATTTCAAGCATGCTGCCCCGGCTGCTGCTAAGATATCTGCAGAATTCCACCACACTGGACTAG
TGGATCCGAGCTCGGTACCAAGCTTAAGTTTAAACCGCTGATCAGCCTCGACTGTGCCTTCTAGTTGCCA
GCCATCTGTTGTTTGCCCCTCCCCCGTGCCTTCCTTGACCCTGGAAGGTGCCACTCCCACTGTCCTTTCC
TAATAAAATGAGGAAATTGCATCGCATTGTCTGAGTAGGTGTCATTCTATTCTGGGGGGTGGGGTGGGGC
AGGACAGCAAGGGGGAGGATTGGGAAGACAATAGCAGGCATGCTGGGGATGCGGTGGGCTCTATGGCTTC
TGAGGCGGAAAGAACCAGCTGGGGCTCTAGGGGGTATCCCC
[124 nt withheld, positions 2142-2265]
C
[91 nt withheld, positions 2267-2357]
A
[49 nt withheld, positions 2359-2407]
CCTTTGACGTTGGAGTCCACGTTCTTT
[37 nt withheld, positions 2435-2471]
ACCCTATCTCGGTCTATTCTTTTGATTTATAAGGGATTTTGCCGATTTCGGCCTATTGGTTAAAAAATGA
GCTGATTTAACAAAAATTTAACGCGAATTAATTCTGTGGAATGTGTGTCAGTTAGGGTGTGGAAAGTCCC
CAGGCTCCCCAGCAGGCAGAAGTATGCAAAGCATGCATCTCAATTAGTCAGCAACCAGGTGTGGAAAGTC
CCCAGGCTCCCCAGCAGGCAGAAGTATGCAAAGCATGCATCTCAATTAGTCAGCAACCATAGTCCCGCCC
CTAACTCCGCCCATCCCGCCCCTAACTCCGCCCAGTTCCGCCCATTCTCCGCCCCATGGCTGACTAATTT
TTTTTATTTATGCAGAGGCCGAGGCCGCCTCTGCCTCTGAGCTATTCCAGAAGTAGTGAGGAGGCTTTTT
TGGAGGCCTAGGCTTTTGCAAAAAGCTCCCGGGAGCTTGTATATCCATTTTCGGATCTGATCAAGAGACA
GGATGAGGATCGTTTCGCATGATTGAACAAGATGGATTGCACGCAGGTTCTCCGGCCGCTTGGGTGGAGA
GGCTATTCGGCTATGACTGGGCACAACAGACAATCGGCTGCTCTGATGCCGCCGTGTTCCGGCTGTCAGC
GCAGGGGCGCCCGGTTCTTTTTGTCAAGACCGACCTGTCCGGTGCCCTGAATGAACTGCAGGACGAGGCA
GCGCGGCTATCGTGGCTGGCCACGACGGGCGTTCCTTGCGCAGCTGTGCTCGACGTTGTCACTGAAGCGG
GAAGGGACTGGCTGCTATTGGGCGAAGTGCCGGGGCAGGATCTCCTGTCATCTCACCTTGCTCCTGCCGA
GAAAGTATCCATCATGGCTGATGCAATGCGGCGGCTGCATACGCTTGATCCGGCTACCTGCCCATTCGAC
CACCAAGCGAAACATCGCATCGAGCGAGCACGTACTCGGATGGAAGCCGGTCTTGTCGATCAGGATGATC
TGGACGAAGAGCATCAGGGGCTCGCGCCAGCCGAACTGTTCGCCAGGCTCAAGGCGCGCATGCCCGACGG
CGAGGATCTCGTCGTGACCCATGGCGATGCCTGCTTGCCGAATATCATGGTGGAAAATGGCCGCTTTTCT
GGATTCATCGACTGTGGCCGGCTGGGTGTGGCGGACCGCTATCAGGACATAGCGTTGGCTACCCGTGATA
TTGCTGAAGAGCTTGGCGGCGAATGGGCTGACCGCTTCCTCGTGCTTTACGGTATCGCCGCTCCCGATTC
GCAGCGCATCGCCTTCTATCGCCTTCTTGACGAGTTCTTCTGAGCGGGACTCTGGGGTTCGAAATGACCG
ACCAAGCGACGCCCAACCTGCCATCACGAGATTTCGATTCCACCGCCGCCTTCTATGAAAGGTTGGGCTT
CGGAATCGTTTTCCGGGACGCCGGCTGGATGATCCTCCAGCGCGGGGATCTCATGCTGGAGTTCTTCGCC
CACCCCAACTTGTTTATTGCAGCTTATAATGGTTACAAATAAAGCAATAGCATCACAAATTTCACAAATA
AAGCATTTTTTTCACTGCATTCTAGTTGTGGTTTGTCCAAACTCATCAATGTATCTTATCATGTCTGTAT
ACCGTCGACCTCTAGCTAGAGCTTGGCGTAATCATGGTCATAGCTGTTTCCTGTGTGAAATTGTTATCCG
CTCACAATTCCACACAACATACGAGCCGGAAGCATAAAGTGTAAAGCCTGGGGTGCCTAATGAGTGAGCT
AACTCACATTAATTGCGTTGCGCTCACTGCCCGCTTTCCAGTCGGGAAACCTGTCGTGCCAGCTGCATTA
ATGAATCGGCCAACGCGCGGGGAGAGGCGGTTTGCGTATTGGGCGCTCTTCCGCTTCCTCGCTCACTGAC
TCGCTGCGCTCGGTCGTTCGGCTGCGGCGAGCGGTATCAGCTCACTCAAAGGCGGTAATACGGTTATCCA
CAGAATCAGGGGATAACGCAGGAAAGAACATGTGAGCAAAAGGCCAGCAAAAGGCCAGGAACCGTAAAAA
GGCCGCGTTGCTGGCGTTTTTCCATAGGCTCCGCCCCCCTGACGAGCATCACAAAAATCGACGCTCAAGT
CAGAGGTGGCGAAACCCGACAGGACTATAAAGATACCAGGCGTTTCCCCCTGGAAGCTCCCTCGTGCGCT
CTCCTGTTCCGACCCTGCCGCTTACCGGATACCTGTCCGCCTTTCTCCCTTCGGGAAGCGTGGCGCTTTC
TCATAGCTCACGCTGTAGGTATCTCAGTTCGGTGTAGGTCGTTCGCTCCAAGCTGGGCTGTGTGCACGAA
CCCCCCGTTCAGCCCGACCGCTGCGCCTTATCCGGTAACTATCGTCTTGAGTCCAACCCGGTAAGACACG
ACTTATCGCCACTGGCAGCAGCCACTGGTAACAGGATTAGCAGAGCGAGGTATGTAGGCGGTGCTACAGA
GTTCTTGAAGTGGTGGCCTAACTACGGCTACACTAGAAGAACAGTATTTGGTATCTGCGCTCTGCTGAAG
CCAGTTACCTTCGGAAAAAGAGTTGGTAGCTCTTGATCCGGCAAACAAACCACCGCTGGTAGCGGTGGTT
TTTTTGTTTGCAAGCAGCAGATTACGCGCAGAAAAAAAGGATCTCAAGAAGATCCTTTGATCTTTTCTAC
GGGGTCTGACGCTCAGTGGAACGAAAACTCACGTTAAGGGATTTTGGTCATGAGATTATCAAAAAGGATC
TTCACCTAGATCCTTTTAAATTAAAAATGAAGTTTTAAATCAATCTAAAGTATATATGAGTAAACTTGGT
CTGACAGTTACCAATGCTTAATCAGTGAGGCACCTATCTCAGCGATCTGTCTATTTCGTTCATCCATAGT
TGCCTGACTCCCCGTCGTGTAGATAACTACGATACGGGAGGGCTTACCATCTGGCCCCAGTGCTGCAATG
ATACCGCGAGACCCACGCTCACCGGCTCCAGATTTATCAGCAATAAACCAGCCAGCCGGAAGGGCCGAGC
GCAGAAGTGGTCCTGCAACTTTATCCGCCTCCATCCAGTCTATTAATTGTTGCCGGGAAGCTAGAGTAAG
TAGTTCGCCAGTTAATAGTTTGCGCAACGTTGTTGCCATTGCTACAGGCATCGTGGTGTCACGCTCGTCG
TTTGGTATGGCTTCATTCAGCTCCGGTTCCCAACGATCAAGGCGAGTTACATGATCCCCCATGTTGTGCA
AAAAAGCGGTTAGCTCCTTCGGTCCTCCGATCGTTGTCAGAAGTAAGTTGGCCGCAGTGTTATCACTCAT
GGTTATGGCAGCACTGCATAATTCTCTTACTGTCATGCCATCCGTAAGATGCTTTTCTGTGACTGGTGAG
TACTCAACCAAGTCATTCTGAGAATAGTGTATGCGGCGACCGAGTTGCTCTTGCCCGGCGTCAATACGGG
ATAATACCGCGCCACATAGCAGAACTTTAAAAGTGCTCATCATTGGAAAACGTTCTTCGGGGCGAAAACT
CTCAAGGATCTTACCGCTGTTGAGATCCAGTTCGATGTAACCCACTCGTGCACCCAACTGATCTTCAGCA
TCTTTTACTTTCACCAGCGTTTCTGGGTGAGCAAAAACAGGAAGGCAAAATGCCGCAAAAAAGGGAATAA
GGGCGACACGGAAATGTTGAATACTCATACTCTTCCTTTTTCAATATTATTGAAGCATTTATCAGGGTTA
TTGTCTCATGAGCGGATACATATTTGAATGTATTTAGAAAAATAAACAAATAGGGGTTCCGCGCACATTT
CCCCGA
Features (pLannotate 1.2.2; 20 found; start..end, strand, type, name):
     46..98      -  misc_feature   bom (fragment): basis of mobility region from pBR322
    253..632     +  enhancer       CMV enhancer: human cytomegalovirus immediate early enhancer
    633..836     +  promoter       CMV promoter: human cytomegalovirus (CMV) immediate early promoter
    832..865     +  LTR            5' LTR (truncated) (fragment): truncated 5' long terminal repeat (LTR) from HIV-1
    881..899     +  promoter       T7 promoter: promoter for bacteriophage T7 RNA polymerase
    919..1767    +  CDS            VDAC1: VDAC1_HUMAN - Also known as VDAC. Experimental evidence at protein level: Swiss-Prot protein existence level 1. Forms a channel through the mitochondrial outer membrane and also the plasma membrane. The channel at the outer mitochondrial membrane allows diffusion of small hydrophilic molecules; in the plasma membrane it is involved in cell volume regulation and apoptosis. It adopts an open conformation at low or zero membrane potential and a closed conformation at potentials above 30-40 mV. The open state has a weak anion selectivity whereas the closed state is cation-selective (PubMed:1184531
   1872..2096    +  polyA_signal   bGH poly(A) signal: bovine growth hormone polyadenylation signal
   2100..2121    +  promoter       SV40 promoter (fragment): SV40 enhancer and early promoter
   2142..2570    +  rep_origin     f1 ori (sequence partly withheld): f1 bacteriophage origin of replication; arrow indicates direction of (+) strand synthesis
   2584..2913    +  promoter       SV40 promoter: SV40 enhancer and early promoter
   2980..3771    +  CDS            neo: KKA2_KLEPN - Also known as kan, nptII. Experimental evidence at protein level: Swiss-Prot protein existence level 1. Resistance to kanamycin, neomycin, paromomycin, ribostamycin, butirosin and gentamicin B. From Klebsiella pneumoniae.
   3795..3953    +  CDS            ble (fragment): BLE_KLEPN - Experimental evidence at protein level: Swiss-Prot protein existence level 1. Binding protein with a strong affinity to the bleomycin family of antibiotics. Binds to CL990; an antimitotic-antibiotic compound. From Klebsiella pneumoniae.
   3948..4069    +  polyA_signal   SV40 poly(A) signal: SV40 polyadenylation signal
   4142..4158    -  protein_bind   lac operator: The lac repressor binds to the lac operator to inhibit transcription in E. coli. This inhibition can be relieved by adding lactose or isopropyl-β-D-thiogalactopyranoside (IPTG). lac repressor encoded by lacI
   4166..4196    -  promoter       lac promoter: promoter for the E. coli lac operon
   4211..4232    -  protein_bind   CAP binding site: CAP binding activates transcription in the presence of cAMP. E. coli catabolite activator protein
   4245..4337    -  CDS            lacI (fragment): lac repressor; lacI; The lac repressor binds to the lac operator to inhibit transcription in E. coli. This inhibition can be relieved by adding lactose or isopropyl-β-D-thiogalactopyranoside (IPTG).
   4520..5108    -  rep_origin     ori: high-copy-number ColE1/pMB1/pBR322/pUC origin of replication
   5279..6139    -  CDS            AmpR: β-lactamase; bla; confers resistance to ampicillin, carbenicillin, and related antibiotics
   6140..6244    -  promoter       AmpR promoter: bla
