[The description below was written by a language model from this plasmid's Addgene catalogue record and pLannotate feature annotations shown in this document.]
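Description:
pcDNA3.1 VDAC1-TC is a mammalian expression plasmid built on the pcDNA3.1(-) backbone, about 6.25 kb in total, that expresses human voltage-dependent anion channel 1 (VDAC1) carrying a tetracysteine (TC) tag at its C-terminus. It is propagated in E. coli as a high-copy plasmid through a ColE1/pUC-type origin with ampicillin selection from the β-lactamase gene and its own promoter. An f1 phage origin is also present. For selection in mammalian cells, a separate cassette places the neomycin phosphotransferase gene between the SV40 enhancer/early promoter and an SV40 polyadenylation signal, conferring G418 resistance. Short annotated fragments such as bom, ble, lacI and lac promoter/operator sequences appear to be backbone remnants rather than functional payload.

The expression cassette consists of the human cytomegalovirus immediate-early enhancer and promoter, followed by a T7 promoter, then the VDAC1 coding sequence, and finally the bovine growth hormone polyadenylation signal. The insert is recorded as 882 bp, whereas the annotated VDAC1 match spans slightly less. The remainder presumably accounts for the C-terminal TC tag, which the feature table does not annotate separately. VDAC1 forms a channel in the mitochondrial outer membrane that allows diffusion of small hydrophilic molecules. A tetracysteine motif is a very small peptide tag that binds membrane-permeable biarsenical dyes, allowing fluorescent labelling without fusing a bulky fluorescent protein to the target. Consistent with the associated publication title, the construct is intended for visualizing VDAC1 in live mammalian cells. The cloning method is not stated in the record.
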