Addgene plasmid #211733: pcDNA3.1 VDAC1-TC
Purpose: Expresses tetracysteine tagged VDAC1 in mammalian cells. TC-tag is attached to the C-terminus of VDAC1.
Depositing lab: Roland Malli. Depositing organization: Medical University of Graz. Publication: Visualizing VDAC1 in live cells using a tetracysteine tag. Pilic J, Oflaz FE, Gottschalk B, Erdogan YC, Graier WF, Malli R. PLoS One. 2024 Oct 18;19(10):e0311107. doi: 10.1371/journal.pone.0311107. eCollection 2024. PubMed 39423216.
Backbone
  Vector backbone: pcDNA3.1(-)
  Backbone manufacturer: gene universal
  Backbone size w/o insert (bp): 5372
  Total vector size (bp): 6254
  Vector type: Mammalian Expression
  Selectable markers: Neomycin (select with G418)
Growth in bacteria
  Bacterial resistance: Ampicillin, 100 μg/mL
  Growth temperature: 37°C
  Growth strain: DH5alpha
  Copy number: High Copy
Gene/Insert
  Gene/Insert name: Voltage-dependent anion channel 1
  Insert size (bp): 882
  Entrez Gene: VDAC1 (a.k.a. PORIN, VDAC-1)
  Promoter: CMV
  Tag / fusion protein: Tetracysteine (C terminal on insert)
  Cloning method: Unknown
  Sequencing primers: 5′ unknown; 3′ unknown
Terms and licenses: Academic/Nonprofit Terms; Industry Terms: Not Available to Industry
Depositor comments: Please visit https://doi.org/10.1101/2023.09.08.556841 for bioRxiv preprint.
How to cite: pcDNA3.1 VDAC1-TC was a gift from Roland Malli (Addgene plasmid # 211733 ; http://n2t.net/addgene:211733 ; RRID:Addgene_211733)
